>Addgene plasmid #200219 | pHygG6 | addgene full sequence | sequence record 393497 | Addgene NGS Result
ATCCCGCTTTCCAGTCGGGAAACCTGTCGTGCCAGCTGCATTAATGAATCGGCCAACGCGCGGGGAGAGG
CGGTTTGCGTATTGGGCGAATTCCGCTTCCTCGCTCACTGACTCGCTGCGCTCGGTCGTTCGGCTGCGGC
GAGCGGTATCAGCTCACTCAAAGGCGGTAATACGGTTATCCACAGAATCAGGGGATAACGCAGGAAAGAA
CATGTGAGCAAAAGGCCAGCAAAAGGCCAGGAACCGTAAAAAGGCCGCGTTGCTGGCGTTTTTCCATAGG
CTCCGCCCCCCTGACGAGCATCACAAAAATCGACGCTCAAGTCAGAGGTGGCGAAACCCGACAGGACTAT
AAAGATACCAGGCGTTTCCCCCTGGAAGCTCCCTCGTGCGCTCTCCTGTTCCGACCCTGCCGCTTACCGG
ATACCTGTCCGCCTTTCTCCCTTCGGGAAGCGTGGCGCTTTCTCATAGCTCACGCTGTAGGTATCTCAGT
TCGGTGTAGGTCGTTCGCTCCAAGCTGGGCTGTGTGCACGAACCCCCCATTCAGCCCGACCGCTGCGCCT
TATCCGGTAACTATCGTCTTGAGTCCAACCCGGTAAGACACGACTTATCGCCACTGGCAGCAGCCACTGG
TAACAGGATTAGCAGAGCGAGGTATGTAGGCGGTGCTACAGAGTTCTTGAAGTGGTGGCCTAACTACGGC
TACACTAGAAGAACAGTATTTGGTATCTGCGCTCTGCTGAAGCCAGTTACCTTCGGAAAAAGAGTTGGTA
GCTCTTGATCCGGCAAACAAACCACCGCTGGTAGCGGTGGTTTTTTTGTTTGCAAGCAGCAGATTACGCG
CAGAAAAAAAGGATCTCAAGAAGATCCTTTGATCTTTTCTACGGGGTCTGACGCTCAGTGGAACGAAAAC
TCACGTTAAGGGATTTTGGTCATGAGATTATCAAAAAGGATCTTCACCTAGATCCTTTTAAATTAAAAAT
GAAGTTTTAAATCAATCTAAAGTATATATGAGTAAACTTGGTCTGACAGTTACCAATGCTTAATCAGTGA
GGCACCTATCTCAGCGATCTGTCTATTTCGTTCATCCATAGTTGCCTGACTCCCCGTCGTGTAGATAACT
ACGATACGGGAGGGCTTACCATCTGGCCCCAGTGCTGCAATGATACCGCGAGATCCACGCTCACCGGCTC
CAGATTTATCAGCAATAAACCAGCCAGCCGGAAGGGCCGAGCGCAGAAGTGGTCCTGCAACTTTATCCGC
CTCCATCCAGTCTATTAATTGTTGCCGGGAAGCTAGAGTAAGTAGTTCGCCAGTTAATAGTTTGCGCAAC
GTTGTTGCCATTGCTACAGGCATCGTGGTGTCACGCTCGTCGTTTGGTATGGCTTCATTCAGCTCCGGTT
CCCAACGATCAAGGCGAGTTACATGATCCCCCATGTTGTGCAAAAAAGCGGTTAGCTCCTTCGGTCCTCC
GATCGTTGTCAGAAGTAAGTTGGCCGCAGTGTTATCACTCATGGTTATGGCAGCACTGCATAATTCTCTT
ACTGTCATGCCATCCGTAAGATGCTTTTCTGTGACTGGTGAGTACTCAACCAAGTCATTCTGAGAATAGT
GTATGCGGCGACCGAGTTGCTCTTGCCCGGCGTCAATACGGGATAATACCGCGCCACATAGCAGAACTTT
AAAAGTGCTCATCATTGGAAAACGTTCTTCGGGGCGAAAACTCTCAAGGATCTTACCGCTGTTGAGATCC
AGTTCGATGTAACCCACTCGTGCACCCAACTGATCTTCAGCATCTTTTACTTTCACCAGCGTTTCTGGGT
GAGCAAAAACAGGAAGGCAAAATGCCGCAAAAAAGGGAATAAGGGCGACACGGAAATGTTGAATACTCAT
ACTCTTCCTTTTTCAATATTATTGAAGCATTTATCAGGGTTATTGTCTCATGAGCGGATACATATTTGAA
TGTATTTAGAAAAATAAACAAATAGGGGTTCCGCGCACATTTCCCCGAAAAGTGCCACCTAAATTGTAAG
CGTTAATATTTTGTTAAAATTCGCGTTAAATTTTTGTTAAATCAGCTCATTTTTTAACCAATAGGCCGAA
ATCGGCAAAATCCCTTATAAATCAAAAGAATAGACCGAGATAGGGT
[37 nt withheld, positions 2147-2183]
AAAGAACGTGGACTCCAACGTCAAAGG
[49 nt withheld, positions 2211-2259]
T
[91 nt withheld, positions 2261-2351]
G
[124 nt withheld, positions 2353-2476]
CGTCGGAGCTCATAACTTCGTATAGCATACATTATACGAAGTTATGCGGCCGCTCTAGAACTAGTGGCGA
AGAGCCTGCAGGTAACCACGCGTTGCATGCTCTTCGGTACCCGGGAAGTTCCTATACTATTTGAAGAATA
GGAACTTCTGCAGGAATTCGATATCGGTGAAGTTCCTATTCTCTAGAAAGTATAGGAACTTCAAAATGGG
ATCCCCAAAGAAGAAGCGTAAGGTGTCGATGAGTAAAGGAGAAGAATTGTTCACTGGAGTTGTCCCAATC
CTCGTCGAGCTCGACGGAGACGTCAACGGACACAAGTTCTCCGTCTCCGGAGAGGGAGAGGGAGACGCCA
CCTACGGAAAGCTCACCCTCAAGTTCATCTGCACCACCGGAAAGCTCCCAGTCCCATGGCCAACCCTCGT
CACCACCTTCTGCTACGGAGTCCAATGCTTCTCCCGTTACCCAGACCACATGAAGCGTCACGACTTCTTC
AAGTCCGCCATGCCAGAGGGATACGTCCAAGAGCGTACCATCTTCTTCAAGGTAAGTTTAAACATATATA
TACTAACTACTGATTATTTAAATTTTCAGGACGACGGAAACTACAAGACCCGTGCCGAGGTCAAGTTCGA
GGGAGACACCCTCGTCAACCGTATCGAGCTCAAGGTAAGTTTAAACAGTTCGGTACTAACTAACCATACA
TATTTAAATTTTCAGGGAATCGACTTCAAGGAGGACGGAAACATCCTCGGACACAAGCTCGAGTACAACT
ACAACTCCCACAACGTCTACATCATGGCCGACAAGCAAAAGAACGGAATCAAGGTCAACTTCAAGGTAAG
TTTAAACATGATTTTACTAACTAACTAATCTGATTTAAATTTTCAGATCCGTCACAACATCGAGGACGGA
TCCGTCCAACTCGCCGACCACTACCAACAAAACACCCCAATCGGAGACGGACCAGTCCTCCTCCCAGACA
ACCACTACCTCTCCACCCAATCCGCCCTCTCCAAGGACCCAAACGAGAAGCGTGACCACATGGTCCTCCT
CGAGTTCGTCACCGCCGCCGGAATCACCCACGGAATGGACGAGCTCTACAAGGCCTCCCGTCGTCGTAAG
GCCAACCCAACCAAGCTCTCCGAGAACGCCAAGAAGCTCGCCAAGTAGATCAACTGCTCTAATTCCATCT
CGTTTCTCTCTTTTCTTTCAATCTCTTTACCCGTTTCTCTTCCCCTACGTCCCCCAAACCTACCACTGCA
CAGTAACACATACACATTCAACGTGTCACAATAAAAGCCCATCAACACCTTCTCTGTTGTTTTTTTTCTT
CAAATGCATTTTTTTCACTTTGTTTAATAATTTTTACGCATCGGATTTGTAGGATAGTGGAAATTTGTCC
TTCAATGCTTCAATTGATTCGACACTTCTCAATATTTTTGATCAATAAACCATTGATTTTCTATTTAGAA
GAAGATCACTGTAAATAACACCAAAAACATCACAGCAAAAAAACTCCCACTCAATTATATTACTGTTTTT
ATTGAAACTAGAATAAATTTGAAAATCTTCAAAGCATACACAATTAAAAAAAACGAAAAAAGAAAAAGTC
CCGTTGATTCTCAAACTTAAATTTTTAAACTTGTCTGAACCATGTTGTAAGTTTGTAAAAGTTTCCCAGT
TGTCCTCGAACAGGTCTAAAAATTGCGGTCATAAACTGAAACGTAACATATGATAAGGTATTTTGTGTGC
GGTTTTTTCTATGATGTTTCAAAAAAATTTATCAGAAGTAAAAAACATAAGAAGTGTACACAGAACATTG
TGTAGATTTTGGGATAGAATTATTATTAATGGGGGGAGGGAGCACAATTTTTTTCGACTTTTTATTACGA
ATTAATTCTATTTTTGAATCTACACAATTTCATTGTTAGAGGTGACTTAAAAGAAGCTAAAAAACAAAGA
AATTAAGAGAAGTTTTTTGATAATAACAAAAATAGGGGGTGGGAGCACAGGGAGAAAGAGCATGTAGGGA
TGTTGAAGAGTAATTGGACCCACTTTGTACAAGAAAGCTGGGTCTATTCCTTTGCCCTCGGACGAGTGCT
GGGGCGTCGGTTTCCACTATCGGCGAGTACTTCTACACAGCCATCGGTCCAGACGGCCGCGCTTCTGCGG
GCGATTTGTGTACGCCCGACAGTCCCGGCTCCGGATCGGACGATTGCGTCGCATCGACCCTGCGCCCAAG
CTGCATCATCGAAATTGCCGTCAACCAAGCTCTGATAGAGTTGGTCAAGACCAATGCGGAGCATATACGC
CCGGAGCCGCGGCGATCCTGCAAGCTCCGGATGCCTCCGCTCGAAGTAGCGCGTCTGCTGCTCCATACAA
GCCAACCACGGCCTCCAGAAGAAGATGTTGGCGACCTCGTATTGGGAATCCCCGAACATCGCCTCGCTCC
AGTCAATGACCGCTGTTATGCGGCCATTGTCCGTCAGGACATTGTTGGAGCCGAAATCCGCGTGCACGAG
GTGCCGGACTTCGGGGCAGTCCTCGGCCCAAAGCATCAGCTCATCGAGAGCCTGCGCGACGGACGCACTG
ACGGTGTCGTCCATCACAGTTTGCCAGTGATACACATGGGGATCAGCAATCGCGCATATGAAATCACGCC
ATGTAGTGTATTGACCGATTCCTTGCGGTCCGAATGGGCCGAACCCGCTCGTCTGGCTAAGATCGGCCGC
AGCGATCGCATCCATGGCCTCCGCGACCGGCTGCAGAACAGCGGGCAGTTCGGTTTCAGGCAGGTCTTGC
AACGTGACACCCTGTGCACGGCGGGAGATGCAATAGGTCAGGCTCTCGCTGAATTCCCCAATGTCAAGCA
CTTCCGGAATCGGGAGCGCGGCCGATGCAAAGTGCCGATAAACATAACGATCTTTGTAGAAACCATCGGC
GCAGCTATTTACCCGCAGGACATATCCACGCCCTCCTACATCGAAGCTGAAAGCACGAGATTCTTCGCCC
TCCGAGAGCTGCATCAGGTCGGAGACGCTGTCGAACTTTTCGATCAGAAACTTCTCGACAGACGTCGCGG
TGAGTTCAGGCTTTTTCATGGAGCCTGCTTTTTTGTACAAACTTGCGGCACCGCCTGACATATTACCTTA
AAATTCAAAAATTAATTTCAGATCAGTCATAACCAAGAAAACAAAATAAACGTTAGGACAGAAAATTCAA
ATTAATTAAAAATTATGCTGAATAAGAAAATTACATGCAAAGCCTTATTTTCCTCATAGAAACAGTTGAA
TAACATATTTTTTAATTGAAAACATAGCAAAATTCGTGGTAAAATTTGTCAAAACCTTGGAAAAAATCGA
AAAAAGAACATTTCCCGATGCATTTTCCTATTTCTCGTTGCCGACAACGTATAAACGTTGAATACTCAGT
CAACGAATTTGGCTGCTGGCTTGGACTCTCGCACGGAAGAGACGCGTGTGTAGATTTACGACGAAAGCAA
AAATG
Features (pLannotate 1.2.2; 14 found; start..end, strand, type, name):
      3..88      -  CDS            lacI (fragment): lac repressor; lacI; The lac repressor binds to the lac operator to inhibit transcription in E. coli. This inhibition can be relieved by adding lactose or isopropyl-β-D-thiogalactopyranoside (IPTG).
    271..859     -  rep_origin     ori: high-copy-number ColE1/pMB1/pBR322/pUC origin of replication
   1030..1890    -  CDS            AmpR: β-lactamase; bla; confers resistance to ampicillin, carbenicillin, and related antibiotics
   1891..1995    -  promoter       AmpR promoter: bla
   2048..2476    -  rep_origin     f1 ori (sequence partly withheld): f1 bacteriophage origin of replication; arrow indicates direction of (+) strand synthesis
   2488..2521    +  protein_bind   loxP: Cre-mediated recombination occurs in the 8-bp core sequence (GCATACAT). Cre recombinase
   2522..2543    +  misc_feature   MCS (fragment): pBluescript multiple cloning site
   2624..2641    +  misc_feature   MCS (fragment): pBluescript multiple cloning site
   2645..2678    +  protein_bind   FRT (minimal): supports FLP-mediated excision but not integration (Turan and Bode, 2011) FLP recombinase from the Saccharomyces cerevisiae 2μ plasmid
   2736..3578    +  CDS            mEGFP (fragment): monomeric enhanced GFP, optimized with synthetic introns for expression in C. elegans
   3582..3641    +  CDS            EGL-13 NLS (fragment): nuclear localization signal from the C. elegans EGL-13 transcription factor (Lyssenko et al., 2007)
   4526..4546    +  protein_bind   attB2: mutant version of attB; core recombination site for the Gateway® BP reaction BP Clonase™
   4550..5575    -  CDS            HygR: aminoglycoside phosphotransferase from E. coli; aph(4)-Ia; confers resistance to hygromycin
   5581..5601    -  protein_bind   attB1: mutant version of attB; core recombination site for the Gateway® BP reaction BP Clonase™
