[The description below was written by a language model from this plasmid's Addgene catalogue record and pLannotate feature annotations shown in this document.]
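Description:
pHygG6 is an empty-backbone integration vector for making single-copy transgenes in C. elegans by rapid recombination-mediated cassette exchange (RMCE) combined with drug selection. It derives from pHygG2, from which it differs in that GFP replaces the mNeonGreen marker. In bacteria the roughly 6 kb plasmid is maintained at high copy from a ColE1/pUC-type origin and selected with ampicillin through the β-lactamase gene and its promoter. An f1 phage origin and a short lacI remnant are also annotated as backbone features.

The worm-facing portion begins with a loxP site followed by fragments of a pBluescript-type multiple cloning site, which presumably marks where a user's transgene is inserted. A minimal FRT site comes next. Downstream of it lies a monomeric enhanced GFP coding sequence carrying synthetic introns for C. elegans expression, fused to the EGL-13 nuclear localization signal, so the marker should give nuclear green fluorescence. A hygromycin phosphotransferase gene lies on the opposite strand, flanked by attB1 and attB2 Gateway sites, and supplies the hygromycin resistance used to select integrants in worms.

The annotation names no promoters or 3' UTRs for the GFP or HygR cassettes, and an unannotated stretch sits between the NLS and attB2, so the elements driving their expression are not stated. The record also does not spell out how the loxP and FRT sites pair with a genomic landing pad. In RMCE schemes generally, such sites mediate recombinase-driven exchange into a matching genomic site and can allow later removal of marker sequences. As an empty backbone, pHygG6 is intended to receive a gene of interest for hygromycin-selected, GFP-marked single-copy insertion.
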