Addgene plasmid #200219: pHygG6
Purpose: (Empty Backbone) hygR selection GFP marked rapid RMCE integration vector
Depositing lab: Michael Nonet. Depositing organization: Washington University in Saint Louis. Publication: Rapid generation of C. elegans single-copy transgenes combining RMCE and drug selection. Nonet ML. Genetics. 2023 Apr 20:iyad072. doi: 10.1093/genetics/iyad072. PubMed 37079426.
Backbone
  Vector backbone: pHygG2
  Modifications to backbone: GFP replaces mNG.
  Vector type: Worm Expression
  Selectable markers: Hygromycin
Growth in bacteria
  Bacterial resistance: Ampicillin, 100 μg/mL
  Growth temperature: 37°C
  Growth strain: DH5alpha
  Copy number: High Copy
Terms and licenses: Academic/Nonprofit Terms; Industry Terms: Not Available to Industry
How to cite: pHygG6 was a gift from Michael Nonet (Addgene plasmid # 200219 ; http://n2t.net/addgene:200219 ; RRID:Addgene_200219)
